Addgene plasmid #71941: Cntn3-AP-His
Purpose: Expresses the extracellular region of the Contactin 3 protein (truncated immediately upstream of propeptide cleavage and GPI-attachement site), C-terminally fused to alkaline phosphatase + 6X histidine tag.
Depositing lab: Woj Wojtowicz. Depositing organization: University of California, Berkeley. Publication: An extracellular biochemical screen reveals that FLRTs and Unc5s mediate neuronal subtype recognition in the retina. Visser JJ, Cheng Y, Perry SC, Chastain AB, Parsa B, Masri SS, Ray TA, Kay JN, Wojtowicz WM. Elife. 2015 Dec 3;4. pii: e08149. doi: 10.7554/eLife.08149. PubMed 26633812.
Backbone
  Vector backbone: pCMVi-SV40ori
  Vector type: Mammalian Expression
Growth in bacteria
  Bacterial resistance: Ampicillin, 100 μg/mL
  Growth temperature: 37°C
  Growth strain: DH5alpha
  Copy number: High Copy
Gene/Insert
  Gene/Insert name: Cntn3 (alt names: Contactin 3; Pang; NCBI gene ID 18488; Reference sequence NM_008779.2)
  Species: M. musculus (mouse)
  Insert size (bp): 2982
  Entrez Gene: Cntn3 (a.k.a. Pang)
  Promoter: CMV
  Tag / fusion protein: AP-His (C terminal on backbone)
  Cloning method: Restriction Enzyme; 5′ cloning site NotI (not destroyed); 3′ cloning site SpeI (not destroyed)
  Sequencing primers: 5′ GTCAGAGGTAACTCCCGTTGC; 3′ GAGGTTCTTGGCGGCTGTC
Terms and licenses: Academic/Nonprofit Terms; Industry Terms: Not Available to Industry
How to cite: Cntn3-AP-His was a gift from Woj Wojtowicz (Addgene plasmid # 71941 ; http://n2t.net/addgene:71941 ; RRID:Addgene_71941)
