[The description below was written by a language model from this plasmid's Addgene catalogue record and pLannotate feature annotations shown in this document.]
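Description:
Cntn3-AP-His is a 9,497 bp mammalian expression plasmid built on the pCMVi-SV40ori backbone and designed to produce a soluble, secreted form of mouse Contactin 3 (Cntn3, also called Pang). It is propagated in E. coli as a high-copy plasmid through a ColE1/pUC-type origin and selected with ampicillin via the β-lactamase gene. The backbone also carries an f1 phage origin and residual fragments of rop, bom and lacZα that have no functional role here. An SV40 enhancer/early promoter region, which contains the SV40 origin reflected in the backbone name, would permit episomal amplification in cells expressing large T antigen.

The expression cassette is driven by the human CMV immediate-early enhancer and promoter followed by CMV intron A, an arrangement that generally boosts transcript processing and expression. Downstream, cloned between NotI and SpeI sites, is a roughly 3 kb Cntn3 coding segment covering the extracellular region. It is truncated just upstream of the propeptide cleavage and GPI-attachment site, so the protein is released rather than tethered to the membrane. This is fused in frame at its C terminus to human placental alkaline phosphatase and a 6X histidine tag, both supplied by the backbone, and the transcript ends at an SV40 polyadenylation signal. The His tag is listed in the catalogue entry but is not separately annotated in the feature table.

The alkaline phosphatase moiety provides an enzymatic readout for detecting binding, and the His tag allows capture or purification. According to the associated publication, the construct belongs to a set used in an extracellular biochemical screen for receptor–ligand interactions underlying neuronal subtype recognition in the retina.
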