Features (pLannotate 1.2.2; 14 found; start..end, strand, type, name):
     25..408     +  enhancer       CMV enhancer: human cytomegalovirus immediate early enhancer
    410..609     +  promoter       CMV promoter: human cytomegalovirus (CMV) immediate early promoter
    748..1573    +  intron         CMV intron A: human cytomegalovirus intron A (Chapman et al., 1991)
   1610..4597    +  CDS            Cntn3: CNTN3_MOUSE - Also known as Pang, Pcs. Experimental evidence at protein level: Swiss-Prot protein existence level 1. Contactins mediate cell surface interactions during nervous system development. Has some neurite outgrowth-promoting activity (By similarity). From Mus musculus (Mouse).
   4610..6061    +  CDS            SEAP: secreted alkaline phosphatase from human placenta The natural enzyme has a C-terminal transmembrane sequence that is replaced by a GPI anchor.
   6120..6241    +  polyA_signal   SV40 poly(A) signal: SV40 polyadenylation signal
   6450..7038    -  rep_origin     ori: high-copy-number ColE1/pMB1/pBR322/pUC origin of replication
   7209..8069    -  CDS            AmpR: β-lactamase; bla; confers resistance to ampicillin, carbenicillin, and related antibiotics
   8070..8174    -  promoter       AmpR promoter: bla
   8269..8304    +  CDS            rop (fragment): Rop protein, which maintains plasmids at low copy number; rop
   8327..8657    +  promoter       SV40 promoter: SV40 enhancer and early promoter
   8780..8879    +  misc_feature   bom (fragment): basis of mobility region from pBR322
   8907..9335    -  rep_origin     f1 ori (sequence partly withheld): f1 bacteriophage origin of replication; arrow indicates direction of (+) strand synthesis
   9339..9496    -  CDS            lacZα (fragment): LacZα fragment of β-galactosidase; lacZ fragment
>Addgene plasmid #71941 | Cntn3-AP-His | depositor full sequence | sequence record 135566 | Cntn3-AP-His sequence 9497 bps
GTCGAGGTCTCGACGGTATCGATTGACATTGATTATTGACTAGCTAGTTATTAATAGTAATCAATTACGG
GGTCATTAGTTCATAGCCCATATATGGAGTTCCGCGTTACATAACTTACGGTAAATGGCCCGCCTGGCTG
ACCGCCCAACGACCCCCGCCCATTGACGTCAATAATGACGTATGTTCCCATAGTAACGCCAATAGGGACT
TTCCATTGACGTCAATGGGTGGAGTATTTACGGTAAACTGCCCACTTGGCAGTACATCAAGTGTATCATA
TGCCAAGTCCGCCCCCTATTGACGTCAATGACGGTAAATGGCCCGCCTGGCATTATGCCCAGTACATGAC
CTTACGGGACTTTCCTACTTGGCAGTACATCTACGTATTAGTCATCGCTATTACCATGGTGATGCGGTTT
TGGCAGTACACCAATGGGCGTGGATAGCGGTTTGACTCACGGGGATTTCCAAGTCTCCACCCCATTGACG
TCAATGGGAGTTTGTTTTGGCACCAAAATCAACGGGACTTTCCAAAATGTCGTAATAACCCCGCCCCGTT
GACGCAAATGGGCGGTAGGCGTGTACGGTGGGAGGTCTATATAAGCAGAGCTCGTTTAGTGAACCGTCAG
ATCGCCTGGAGACGCCATCCACGCTGTTTTGACCTCCATAGAAGACACCGGGACCGATCCAGCCTCCGCG
GCCGGGAACGGTGCATTGGAACGCGGATTCCCCGTGCCAAGAGTGACGTAAGTACCGCCTATAGACTCTA
TAGGCACACCCCTTTGGCTCTTATGCATGCTATACTGTTTTTGGCTTGGGGCCTATACACCCCCGCTTCC
ATATGCTATAGGTGATGGTATAGCTTAGCCTATAGGTGTGGGTTATTGACCATTATTGACCACTCCCCTA
TTGGTGACGATACTTTCCATTACTAATCCATAACATGGCTCTTTGCCACAACTATCTCTATTGGCTATAT
GCCAATACTCTGTCCTTCAGAGACTGACACGGACTCTGTATTTTTACAGGATGGGGTCCCATTTATTATT
TACAAATTCACATATACAACAACGCCGTCCCCCGTGCCCGCAGTTTTTATTAAACATAGCGTGGGATCTC
CACGCGAATCTCGGGTACGTGTTCCGGACATGGGCTCTTCTCCGGTAGCGGCGGAGCTTCCACATCCGAG
CCCTGGTCCCATGCCTCCAGCGGCTCATGGTCGCTCGGCAGCTCCTTGCTCCTAACAGTGGAGGCCAGAC
TTAGGCACAGCACAATGCCCACCACCACCAGTGTGCCGCACAAGGCCGTGGCGGTAGGGTATGTGTCTGA
AAATGAGCTCGGAGATTGGGCTCGCACCGCTGACGCAGATGGAAGACTTAAGGCAGCGGCAGAAGAAGAT
GCAGGCAGCTGAGTTGTTGTATTCTGATAAGAGTCAGAGGTAACTCCCGTTGCGGTGCTGTTAACGGTGG
AGGGCAGTGTAGTCTGAGCAGTACTCGTTGCTGCCGCGCGCGCCACCAGACATAATAGCTGACAGACTAA
CAGACTGTTCCTTTCCATGGGTCTTTTCTGCAGAAGCTTGAATTCTCGAGGATCCGCGGCCGCGCCACCA
TGATGTTGTCATGGAAACAGTTGATCCTGCTTTCATTCATTGGCTGCCTGGCAGGTGAACTTCTTTTACA
AGGCCCTGTGTTTATCAAAGAGCCCAGCAACAGTATTTTCCCTGTTGATTCAGAGGACAAAAAAATAACA
TTAAATTGTGAAGCAAGAGGCAACCCTTCACCTCATTACAGGTGGCAGCTGAATGGCAGTGATATTGATA
CAAGTCTGGACCATCGTTACAAACTGAATGGAGGAAATCTCATAGTTATTAACCCTAACAGAAATTGGGA
TACAGGAAGTTACCAGTGTTTTGCAACGAATTCTCTTGGAACAATAGTGAGCAGAGAAGCCAAACTCCAG
TTTGCCTATCTTGAAAATTTTAAGACCAGGATGAGAAGCACTGTGTCGGTCCGTGAAGGCCAGGGAGTGG
TGCTTCTCTGTGGACCCCCACCTCACTCAGGAGAACTGTCATATGCTTGGGTCTTCAATGAGTATCCATC
ATTTGTTGAAGAAGACAGTCGACGATTTGTCTCTCAAGAGACAGGACACCTCTACATAGCTAAGGTGGAA
CCATCTGATGTGGGAAATTACACATGTGTGGTGACCAGCACGGTGACAAATACCAGAGTATTGGGCTCCC
CAACCCCTTTGGTGCTACGCTCTGATGGTGTCATGGGTGAATATGAACCCAAAATAGAAGTCCAGTTTCC
AGAGACTCTTCCAGCAGCTAAAGGTTCAACTGTGAGGTTGGAATGCTTCGCCCTGGGAAACCCTGTTCCT
CAGATTAATTGGAGAAGAAGTGATGGGATGCCGTTTCCCAACAAAATTAAGTTGAGGAAGTTCAATGGTA
TGCTGGAAATTCAAAACTTCCAACAGGAAGATACAGGCTCCTATGAGTGTATTGCTGAAAATTCACGAGG
AAAAAATGTGGCGAGAGGGCGGCTCACTTACTATGCAAAACCTTATTGGCTTCAACTCTTAAGAGATGTG
GAAATTGCTGTGGAGGACAGTCTTTATTGGGAATGCCGGGCAAGTGGGAAGCCTAAACCCTCTTATCGAT
GGCTGAAAAATGGAGATGCCTTAGTACTAGAGGAGAGAATACAGATAGAAAATGGTGCCCTTACAATAAC
CAACCTCAATGTGACTGACTCTGGAATGTTCCAATGTATAGCAGAAAACAAGCATGGTCTCATCTACTCC
AGTGCTGAGCTCAAGGTAGTAGCTTCTGCTCCAGATTTTTCAAGAAACCCTATGAAAAAAATGGTCCAGG
TGCAGGTGGGCAGCCTGGTGATCCTGGATTGTAAACCCAGAGCCTCTCCAAGGGCACTTTCTTTCTGGAA
GAAGGGAGACATGATGGTGCGGGAGCAGGCAAGGGTTTCTTTTTTAAATGATGGAGGACTCAAAATCATG
AATGTGACTAAGGCAGACGCTGGAACCTACACCTGCACAGCAGAAAACCAGTTTGGGAAAGCAAATGGCA
CAACCCACTTGGTTGTGACAGAACCTACGAGAATAATTTTGGCACCTTCAAACATGGACGTTGCTGTTGG
TGAGAGCGTCATTTTACCCTGCCAGGTTCAACATGATCCCCTATTAGACATAATGTTTGCCTGGTATTTC
AATGGAGCCCTTACAGACTTTAAGAAAGATGGATCTCACTTTGAGAAAGTTGGTGGGAGTTCATCTGGTG
ATTTAATGATCAGAAACATTCAATTGAAACACAGTGGGAAGTACGTATGTATGGTGCAGACAGGGGTGGA
CAGTGTTTCCTCTGCAGCTGAGCTCATCGTGAGAGGTTCACCTGGGCCACCGGAAAATGTGAAGGTAGAT
GAAATTACAGACACAACAGCCCAGCTCTCTTGGACGGAAGGCACGGACAGTCATAGCCCAGTTATATCGT
ATGCAGTCCAAGCTAGGACGCCTTTCTCTGTGGGCTGGCAAAGTGTCAGAACAGTACCTGAGGTCATTGA
TGGCAAGACACATACAGCTACTGTCGTGGAGTTAAACCCATGGGTGGAATATGAATTTCGCATTGTAGCC
AGTAACAAAATCGGAGGTGGAGAACCCAGTTTACCCTCAGAAAAAGTAAGGACTGAAGAGGCAGCTCCAG
AAATCGCACCTTCTGAGGTCAGCGGAGGAGGTGGAAGCCGATCTGAACTAGTGATAACCTGGGATCCAGT
CCCTGAAGAACTACAGAATGGAGGAGGTTTTGGGTATGTGGTTGCTTTCCGCCCACTTGGGGTTACCACC
TGGATCCAGACAGTGGTGACATCCCCAGATAACCCAAGATACGTCTTTAGGAATGAAAGCATTGTGCCCT
TTTCGCCATATGAAGTTAAAGTGGGAGTTTACAATAACAAAGGTGAAGGACCCTTTAGCCCAGTGACAAC
TGTGTTCTCTGCAGAGGAAGAGCCTACAGTTGCCCCATCTCACATCTCTGCCCATAGCCTGTCTTCCTCA
GAAATTGAAGTTTCTTGGAATACAATTCCCTGGAAGTTGAGCAATGGACATTTACTGGGCTATGAGGTGC
GGTACTGGAACAATGGAGGAGAAGAAGAATCATCCCGCAAAGTGAAAGTGGCAGGAAATCAGACATCAGC
TGTGCTCCGAGGCCTGAAGAGCAACCTGGCCTATTACACAGCTGTCCGGGCTTACAACAGCGCAGGCGCT
GGTCCCTTCAGCGCCACAGTTAATGCGACCACCAAGAAAACCCCTCCCAGTCAGCCACCAGGAAATGTTG
TTTGGAATGCTACAGACACTAAAGTGCTACTTAATTGGGAACAAGTGAAAGCCATGGAGAATGAATCAGA
AGTAACAGGCTACAAGGTTTTCTATAGGACTAGCAGTCAGAATAATGTGCACGTGCTGAACACAAATAAA
ACTTCAGCTGAACTGTTGCTGCCTATCAAAGAAGACTACATTATTGAGGTCAAGGCCACCACAGATGGAG
GGGATGGCACCAGTAGTGAGCAGATCAGGATTCCAAGAATAACTAGTGGATCTTCCGGAATCATCCCAGT
TGAGGAGGAGAACCCGGACTTCTGGAACCGCGAGGCAGCCGAGGCCCTGGGTGCCGCCAAGAAGCTGCAG
CCTGCACAGACAGCCGCCAAGAACCTCATCATCTTCCTGGGCGATGGGATGGGGGTGTCTACGGTGACAG
CTGCCAGGATCCTAAAAGGGCAGAAGAAGGACAAACTGGGGCCTGAGATACCCCTGGCCATGGACCGCTT
CCCATATGTGGCTCTGTCCAAGACATACAATGTAGACAAACATGTGCCAGACAGTGGAGCCACAGCCACG
GCCTACCTGTGCGGGGTCAAGGGCAACTTCCAGACCATTGGCTTGAGTGCAGCCGCCCGCTTTAACCAGT
GCAACACGACACGCGGCAACGAGGTCATCTCCGTGATGAATCGGGCCAAGAAAGCAGGGAAGTCAGTGGG
AGTGGTAACCACCACACGAGTGCAGCACGCCTCGCCAGCCGGCACCTACGCCCACACGGTGAACCGCAAC
TGGTACTCGGACGCCGACGTGCCTGCCTCGGCCCGCCAGGAGGGGTGCCAGGACATCGCTACGCAGCTCA
TCTCCAACATGGACATTGACGTGATCCTAGGTGGGGGCCGAAAGTACATGTTTCGCATGGGAACCCCAGA
CCCTGAGTACCCAGATGACTACAGCCAAGGTGGGACCAGGCTGGACGGGAAGAATCTGGTGCAGGAATGG
CTGGCGAAGCGCCAGGGTGCCCGGTATGTGTGGAACCGCACTGAGCTCATGCAGGCTTCCCTGGACCCGT
CTGTGACCCATCTCATGGGTCTCTTTGAGCCTGGAGACATGAAATACGAGATCCACCGAGACTCCACACT
GGACCCCTCCCTGATGGAGATGACAGAGGCTGCCCTGCGCCTGCTGAGCAGGAACCCCCGCGGCTTCTTC
CTCTTCGTGGAGGGTGGTCGCATCGACCATGGTCATCATGAAAGCAGGGCTTACCGGGCACTGACTGAGA
CGATCATGTTCGACGACGCCATTGAGAGGGCGGGCCAGCTCACCAGCGAGGAGGACACGCTGAGCCTCGT
CACTGCCGACCACTCCCACGTCTTCTCCTTCGGAGGCTACCCCCTGCGAGGGAGCTCCATCTTCGGGCTG
GCCCCTGGCAAGGCCCGGGACAGGAAGGCCTACACGGTCCTCCTATACGGAAACGGTCCAGGCTATGTGC
TCAAGGACGGCGCCCGGCCGGATGTTACCGAGAGCGAGAGCGGGAGCCCCGAGTATCGGCAGCAGTCAGC
AGTGCCCCTGGACGAAGAGACCCACGCAGGCGAGGACGTGGCGGTGTTCGCGCGCGGCCCGCAGGCGCAC
CTGGTTCACGGCGTGCAGGAGCAGACCTTCATAGCGCACGTCATGGCCTTCGCCGCCTGCCTGGAGCCCT
ACACCGCCTGCGACCTGGCGCCCCCCGCCGGCACCACCGACGCCGCGCACCCGGGTCATCATCACCATCA
CCATTAATCTAGAGATCTTATTAAAGCAGAACTTGTTTATTGCAGCTTATAATGGTTACAAATAAAGCAA
TAGCATCACAAATTTCACAAATAAAGCATTTTTTTCACTGCATTCTAGTTGTGGTTTGTCCAAACTCATC
AATGTATCTTATCATGTCTGGTCGACTCTAGCTAGACTCTTCCGCTTCCTCGCTCACTGACTCGCTGCGC
TCGGTCGTTCGGCTGCGGCGAGCGGTATCAGCTCACTCAAAGGCGGTAATACGGTTATCCACAGAATCAG
GGGATAACGCAGGAAAGAACATGTGAGCAAAAGGCCAGCAAAAGGCCAGGAACCGTAAAAAGGCCGCGTT
GCTGGCGTTTTTCCATAGGCTCCGCCCCCCTGACGAGCATCACAAAAATCGACGCTCAAGTCAGAGGTGG
CGAAACCCGACAGGACTATAAAGATACCAGGCGTTTCCCCCTGGAAGCTCCCTCGTGCGCTCTCCTGTTC
CGACCCTGCCGCTTACCGGATACCTGTCCGCCTTTCTCCCTTCGGGAAGCGTGGCGCTTTCTCATAGCTC
ACGCTGTAGGTATCTCAGTTCGGTGTAGGTCGTTCGCTCCAAGCTGGGCTGTGTGCACGAACCCCCCGTT
CAGCCCGACCGCTGCGCCTTATCCGGTAACTATCGTCTTGAGTCCAACCCGGTAAGACACGACTTATCGC
CACTGGCAGCAGCCACTGGTAACAGGATTAGCAGAGCGAGGTATGTAGGCGGTGCTACAGAGTTCTTGAA
GTGGTGGCCTAACTACGGCTACACTAGAAGAACAGTATTTGGTATCTGCGCTCTGCTGAAGCCAGTTACC
TTCGGAAAAAGAGTTGGTAGCTCTTGATCCGGCAAACAAACCACCGCTGGTAGCGGTGGTTTTTTTGTTT
GCAAGCAGCAGATTACGCGCAGAAAAAAAGGATCTCAAGAAGATCCTTTGATCTTTTCTACGGGGTCTGA
CGCTCAGTGGAACGAAAACTCACGTTAAGGGATTTTGGTCATGAGATTATCAAAAAGGATCTTCACCTAG
ATCCTTTTAAATTAAAAATGAAGTTTTAAATCAATCTAAAGTATATATGAGTAAACTTGGTCTGACAGTT
ACCAATGCTTAATCAGTGAGGCACCTATCTCAGCGATCTGTCTATTTCGTTCATCCATAGTTGCCTGACT
CCCCGTCGTGTAGATAACTACGATACGGGAGGGCTTACCATCTGGCCCCAGTGCTGCAATGATACCGCGA
GACCCACGCTCACCGGCTCCAGATTTATCAGCAATAAACCAGCCAGCCGGAAGGGCCGAGCGCAGAAGTG
GTCCTGCAACTTTATCCGCCTCCATCCAGTCTATTAATTGTTGCCGGGAAGCTAGAGTAAGTAGTTCGCC
AGTTAATAGTTTGCGCAACGTTGTTGCCATTGCTACAGGCATCGTGGTGTCACGCTCGTCGTTTGGTATG
GCTTCATTCAGCTCCGGTTCCCAACGATCAAGGCGAGTTACATGATCCCCCATGTTGTGCAAAAAAGCGG
TTAGCTCCTTCGGTCCTCCGATCGTTGTCAGAAGTAAGTTGGCCGCAGTGTTATCACTCATGGTTATGGC
AGCACTGCATAATTCTCTTACTGTCATGCCATCCGTAAGATGCTTTTCTGTGACTGGTGAGTACTCAACC
AAGTCATTCTGAGAATAGTGTATGCGGCGACCGAGTTGCTCTTGCCCGGCGTCAATACGGGATAATACCG
CGCCACATAGCAGAACTTTAAAAGTGCTCATCATTGGAAAACGTTCTTCGGGGCGAAAACTCTCAAGGAT
CTTACCGCTGTTGAGATCCAGTTCGATGTAACCCACTCGTGCACCCAACTGATCTTCAGCATCTTTTACT
TTCACCAGCGTTTCTGGGTGAGCAAAAACAGGAAGGCAAAATGCCGCAAAAAAGGGAATAAGGGCGACAC
GGAAATGTTGAATACTCATACTCTTCCTTTTTCAATATTATTGAAGCATTTATCAGGGTTATTGTCTCAT
GAGCGGATACATATTTGAATGTATTTAGAAAAATAAACAAATAGGGGTTCCGCGCACATTTCCCCGAAAA
GTGCCACCTGACGTCTAAGAAACCATTATTATCATGACATTAACCTATAAAAATAGGCGTATCACGAGGC
CCTTTCGTCTCGCGCGTTTCGGTGATGACGGTGAAAACCTCTGACACATGCAGCTCCCGGAGGAATGTGT
GTCAGTTAGGGTGTGGAAAGTCCCCAGGCTCCCCAGGCAGGCAGAAGTATGCAAAGCATGCATCTCAATT
AGTCAGCAACCAGGTGTGGAAAGTCCCCAGGCTCCCCAGCAGGCAGAAGTATGCAAAGCATGCATCTCAA
TTAGTCAGCAACCATAGTCCCGCCCCTAACTCCGCCCATCCCGCCCCTAACTCCGCCCAGTTCCGCCCAT
TCTCCGCCCCATGGCTGACTAATTTTTTTTATTTATGCAGAGGCCGAGGCCGCCTCTGCCTCTGAGCTAT
TCCAGAAGTAGTGAGGAGGCTTTTTTGGAGGCCTAGGCTTTTGCAAAAAGCTCCCGGGAGCTTGTATATC
CATTTTCGTCCCGGAGACGGTCACAGCTTGTCTGTAAGCGGATGCCGGGAGCAGACAAGCCCGTCAGGGC
GCGTCAGCGGGTGTTGGCGGGTGTCGGGGCTGGCTTAACTATGCGGCATCAGAGCAGATTGTACTGAGAG
TGCACCATATGCGGTGTGAAATACCGCACAGATGCGTAAGGAGAAAATACCGCATCAGGAAATTGTAAGC
GTTAATATTTTGTTAAAATTCGCGTTAAATTTTTGTTAAATCAGCTCATTTTTTAACCAATAGGCCGAAA
TCGGCAAAATCCCTTATAAATCAAAAGAATAGACCGAGATAGGGT
[37 nt withheld, positions 9006-9042]
AAAGAACGTGGACTCCAACGTCAAAGG
[49 nt withheld, positions 9070-9118]
T
[91 nt withheld, positions 9120-9210]
G
[124 nt withheld, positions 9212-9335]
CCATTCGCCATTCAGGCTGCGCAACTGTTGGGAAGGGCGATCGGTGCGGGCCTCTTCGCTATTACGCCAG
CTGGCGAAAGGGGGATGTGCTGCAAGGCGATTAAGTTGGGTAACGCCAGGGTTTTCCCAGTCACGACGTT
GTAAAACGACGGCCAGTGAATT
