>Addgene plasmid #71941 | Cntn3-AP-His | addgene partial sequence | sequence record 135226 | pMRB101-F 5'-aagatgcaggcagctgagtt-3'
CGTTGCGGTGCTGTTAACGGTGGAGGGCAGTGTAGTCTGAGCAGTACTCGTTGCTGCCGCGCGCGCCACC
AGACATAATAGCTGACAGACTAACAGACTGTTCCTTTCCATGGGTCTTTTCTGCAGAAGCTTGAATTCTC
GAGGATCCGCGGCCGCGCCACCATGATGTTGTCATGGAAACAGTTGATCCTGCTTTCATTCATTGGCTGC
CTGGCAGGTGAACTTCTTTTACAAGGCCCTGTGTTTATCAAAGAGCCCAGCAACAGTATTTTCCCTGTTG
ATTCAGAGGACAAAAAAATAACATTAAATTGTGAAGCAAGAGGCAACCCTTCACCTCATTACAGGTGGCA
GCTGAATGGCAGTGATATTGATACAAGTCTGGACCATCGTTACAAACTGAATGGAGGAAATCTCATAGTT
ATTAACCCTAACAGAAATTGGGATACAGGAAGTTACCAGTGTTTTGCAACGAATTCTCTTGGAACAATAG
TGAGCAGAGAAGCCAAACTCCAGTTTGCCTATCTTGAAAATTTTAAGACCAGGATGAGAAGCACTGTGTC
GGTCCGTGAAGGCCAGGGAGTGGTGCTTCTCTGTGGACCCCCACCTCACTCAGGAGAACTGTCATATGCT
TGGGTCTTCAATGAGTATCCATCATTTGTTGAAGAAGACAGTCGACGATTTGTCTCTCAAGAGACAGGAC
ACCTCTACATAGCTAAGGTGGAACCATCTGATGTGGGAAATTACACATGTGTGGTGACCAGCACGGTGAC
AAATACCAGAGTATTGGGCTCC
