>Addgene plasmid #71941 | Cntn3-AP-His | addgene partial sequence | sequence record 135565 | SV40pA-R 5'-GAAATTTGTGATGCTATTGC-3'
ATAAGATCTCTAGATTAATGGTGATGGTGATGATGACCCGGGTGCGCGGCGTCGGTGGTGCCGGCGGGGG
GCGCCAGGTCGCAGGCGGTGTAGGGCTCCAGGCAGGCGGCGAAGGCCATGACGTGCGCTATGAAGGTCTG
CTCCTGCACGCCGTGAACCAGGTGCGCCTGCGGGCCGCGCGCGAACACCGCCACGTCCTCGCCTGCGTGG
GTCTCTTCGTCCAGGGGCACTGCTGACTGCTGCCGATACTCGGGGCTCCCGCTCTCGCTCTCGGTAACAT
CCGGCCGGGCGCCGTCCTTGAGCACATAGCCTGGACCGTTTCCGTATAGGAGGACCGTGTAGGCCTTCCT
GTCCCGGGCCTTGCCAGGGGCCAGCCCGAAGATGGAGCTCCCTCGCAGGGGGTAGCCTCCGAAGGAGAAG
ACGTGGGAGTGGTCGGCAGTGACGAGGCTCAGCGTGTCCTCCTCGCTGGTGAGCTGGCCCGCCCTCTCAA
TGGCGTCGTCGAACATGATCGTCTCAGTCAGTGCCCGGTAAGCCCTGCTTTCATGATGACCATGGTCGAT
GCGACCACCCTCCACGAAGAGGAAGAAGCCGCGGGGGTTCCTGCTCAGCAGGCGCAGGGCAGCCTCTGTC
ATCTCCATCAGGGAGGGGTCCAGTGTGGAGTCTCGGTGGATCTCGTATTTCATGTCTCCAGGCTCAAAGA
GACCCATGAGATGGGTCACAGACGGGTCCAGGGAAGCCTGCATGAGCTCAGTGCGGTTCCACACATACCG
G
